Addgene plasmid #245975: MCP-huADF WT
Purpose: Expression of ADF behind a mouse cofilin promoter.
Depositing lab: James Bamburg. Depositing organization: Colorado State University, Fort Collins.
Backbone
  Vector backbone: pShuttle MCP
  Backbone size w/o insert (bp): 8507
  Vector type: Mammalian Expression
  Selectable markers: Neomycin (select with G418)
Growth in bacteria
  Bacterial resistance: Kanamycin, 50 μg/mL
  Growth temperature: 37°C
  Growth strain: DH5alpha
  Copy number: High Copy
Gene/Insert
  Gene/Insert name: actin depolymerizing factor (ADF) (alt name: destrin)
  Species: H. sapiens (human)
  Entrez Gene: DSTN (a.k.a. ACTDP, ADF, HEL32, bA462D18.2)
  Promoter: MCP
  Cloning method: Restriction Enzyme; 5′ cloning site Unspecified (unknown if destroyed)
Terms and licenses: Academic/Nonprofit Terms; Industry Terms: Not Available to Industry
How to cite: MCP-huADF WT was a gift from James Bamburg (Addgene plasmid # 245975 ; http://n2t.net/addgene:245975 ; RRID:Addgene_245975)
