[The description below was written by a language model from this plasmid's Addgene catalogue record and pLannotate feature annotations shown in this document.]
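Description:
MCP-huADF WT is a mammalian expression plasmid built on a pShuttle-type adenoviral shuttle backbone (pShuttle MCP), carrying wild-type human actin depolymerizing factor (ADF, also called destrin; gene DSTN) under the control of a mouse cofilin promoter (MCP). The annotated DSTN coding sequence lies downstream of the left adenovirus serotype 5 inverted terminal repeat and the Ad5 Ψ packaging signal. The promoter itself is not picked up as a feature in the table, but it presumably occupies the unannotated stretch just upstream of the ORF. No epitope tag or fluorescent reporter is annotated, and neither is a polyadenylation signal. ADF severs actin filaments and binds actin monomers, and driving it from the promoter of the closely related cofilin gene, rather than from a strong viral promoter, is presumably meant to give more moderate expression, although the record does not state this.

Beyond the expression cassette, the plasmid contains adenoviral sequences typical of shuttle vectors: a block covering protein IX and IVa2, and a second block with E4 ORF1 and part of E4 ORF2 next to the right ITR. In systems of this type these regions serve as homology arms for recombination with an adenoviral backbone plasmid, so the cassette can be moved into a recombinant adenovirus genome for packaging. The plasmid can also be transfected directly. It is propagated in E. coli through a high-copy ColE1/pUC-type origin with kanamycin selection, conferred by the Tn5 aminoglycoside phosphotransferase (NeoR/KanR). The catalogue also lists neomycin/G418 as the mammalian selectable marker, though no eukaryotic promoter for this gene is annotated. An f1 origin is present, along with short fragments of β-lactamase, Tn5 transposase and the pBR322 bom region, which appear to be nonfunctional cloning remnants.
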