Features (pLannotate 1.2.2; 15 found; start..end, strand, type, name):
      1..103     +  repeat_region  ITR: inverted terminal repeat of human adenovirus serotype 5 inverted
    191..341     +  misc_signal    Ad5 Ψ: packaging signal for adenovirus serotype 5
    782..805     -  misc_feature   pause site (fragment): RNA polymerase II transcriptional pause signal from the human α2 globin gene
   1654..2148    +  CDS            DSTN: DEST_HUMAN - Also known as ACTDP, DSN. Experimental evidence at protein level: Swiss-Prot protein existence level 1. Actin-depolymerizing protein. Severs actin filaments (F- actin) and binds to actin monomers (G-actin). Acts in a pH-independent manner. From Homo sapiens (Human).
   2995..3414    +  CDS            IX: CAP9_ADE05 - Experimental evidence at protein level: Swiss-Prot protein existence level 1. Structural component of the virion that acts as a cement protein on the capsid exterior and forms triskelion structures consisting of three molecules that stabilize three hexon trimers at the center of each icosahedral facet and fixes the peripentonal hexons. Dispensable for assembly. During virus entry, recruits the anterograde motor kinesin-1 to the capsid docked at the nuclear pore complex thereby subjecting the docked capsid to a pulling force. The resulting tension leads to capsid disruption, disper
   3480..4814    -  CDS            IVa2: PKG1_ADE05 - Experimental evidence at protein level: Swiss-Prot protein existence level 1. Component of the packaging machinery which encapsidates the viral DNA into preformed capsids and transcriptional activator of the viral major late promoter (MLP). Binds, along with packaging proteins 2 and 3, to the specific packaging sequence on the left end of viral genomic DNA and displays ATPase activity thereby providing the power stroke of the packaging machinery. The activity of packaging protein IVa2 is stimulated by protein 33K which acts as a terminase. May be the protein that pumps DNA into th
   5187..5348    -  CDS            E4RF2_ADE02 (fragment): Protein predicted: Swiss-Prot protein existence level 4. From Human adenovirus C serotype 2 (HAdV-2) (Human adenovirus 2).
   5399..5782    -  CDS            E4RF1_ADE02: Experimental evidence at protein level: Swiss-Prot protein existence level 1. May modulate tight-junctions functions of infected cells through interactions with PDZ proteins. E4 ORF1 has ben show for Adenovirus 9 to interact with protein involved in tight junction regulation. May play a role in mTOR activation by activating PI3- kinase, thus overriding cellular checkpoint for translation. From Human adenovirus C serotype 2 (HAdV-2) (Human adenovirus 2).
   6092..6194    -  repeat_region  ITR: inverted terminal repeat of human adenovirus serotype 5 inverted
   6214..6268    +  misc_feature   bom (fragment): basis of mobility region from pBR322
   6454..7042    -  rep_origin     ori: high-copy-number ColE1/pMB1/pBR322/pUC origin of replication
   7214..7528    -  CDS            bla(M) (fragment): β-lactamase lacking the signal sequence; bla(M); allows cytosolic expression of β-lactamase
   7573..7842    +  CDS            tnpA (fragment): TN5P_ECOLX - Also known as tnp. Experimental evidence at protein level: Swiss-Prot protein existence level 1. Mediates transposition of transposon Tn5 by a 'cut and paste' mechanism. First, the monomeric transposase binds the 19 bp inverted DNA repeats flanking the transposon. Then, dimerization of the DNA- bound transposase creates a synaptic DNA complex. After nicking of the first DNA strand, excision of the transposon proceeds through a series of intermediates. The transposase then mediates the insertion of the transposon at a new site by strand transfer. The activity of the wild- type tran
   7874..8668    +  CDS            NeoR/KanR: aminoglycoside phosphotransferase from Tn5; aph(3')-II (or nptII); confers resistance to neomycin, kanamycin, and G418 (Geneticin®)
   8738..9096    -  rep_origin     f1 ori (sequence partly withheld): f1 bacteriophage origin of replication; arrow indicates direction of (+) strand synthesis
>Addgene plasmid #245975 | MCP-huADF WT | addgene full sequence | sequence record 490156 | Addgene NGS Result
CATCATCAATAATATACCTTATTTTGGATTGAAGCCAATATGATAATGAGGGGGTGGAGTTTGTGACGTG
GCGCGGGGCGTGGGAACGGGGCGGGTGACGTAGTAGTGTGGCGGAAGTGTGATGTTGCAAGTGTGGCGGA
ACACATGTAAGCGACGGATGTGGCAAAAGTGACGTTTTTGGTGTGCGCCGGTGTACACAGGAAGTGACAA
TTTTCGCGCGGTTTTAGGCGGATGTTGTAGTAAATTTGGGCGTAACCGAGTAAGATTTGGCCATTTTCGC
GGGAAAACTGAATAAGAGGAAGTGAAATCTGAATAATTTTGTGTTACTCATAGCGCGTAATACTGGTACC
GCTTCGGCCTCCACCTGGAGCTCCAGCAGTGTAGCCCACGGGTGCAGTCACCTGGAGCTCCCGCAGTGTA
GCCCACGGGTGCAGTCTGACTACAATCCCCTGACTACAACCCCCGGCATCCTCTGCGTGCTGCCTCGCTC
CTGGGGAAGCTCCTCTTTTACACCCTTTATTCAGCTTGGGGAGGTCAAGGGCCCCGGTTTCCTTTGCCTC
TGAGTTGTTTGCGACTTTGCCCTTTTTTTCTAAGGCCATGGTCATTGTTTCAGGTCAGAGAAATTCTCCT
GGAGTTCCCACCCCAGTTTATTTTAAACTTTTGCTTTCATATAGATTCTCTTCAGTCTTTGTGCTAAAAT
GATCATAAACCTATCAACTCTGGAATTAAATTGAAGTATTCCTTTTCCTGTATCGTAAAAGAAACATAAA
GAAGTTTTTTTTTTGTTTTGTTTTGTTTTGTTTTGTTTTTTGATTTTTCAAGACAGGGTTTCTCTGTGTA
GCCCTGGCTGTCCTGGAACTCACTTTGTAGACCAGGCTTGCCTCGCACTCAGAAATCCGCCTGCCTCTGC
CTCCCGAGTGCTGGGATTAAAGGTGTGCGCCACCATGCCCGGCCATAAGGAAATTTTTAGTGCACAACTC
TTCACCCTTCCCCCATGAATTACGTTTGATCTAACAATTTGCCAAACGTCTTTAGACAACGCCAAAGCTC
TCAAACTTTTTATGTTAGCATTTCCTGTTTTTTAAAAAATCCTATTTGTTGAAATTTTACTCCACGGGAG
CATTTCTATTGGCTTGAAGACACCGTTATACTTGGCGATTCTCTTTTCTGTGAGAGAGGATCCCAAGCTG
ATGATTCAAAATCTTTTTTCAGGAACCATAAAGAACAAAAAACCACTTAATTTCTGGGATAAAGAAAGTA
GAGAATTATATTCAGGTCATTTTTATCAAACGATGGGCCTCTGGCTCAGAGCGTTTTTTGGTCCATTGCA
CCAATGGGCTCACTCTCCGTGCAACAGCCCACGCCTCTCGGCCTCCGCCTACTCTGCGCCTCAAGCTCTG
CGGAACCCGGTAGCAGCTAGTTCTATTTCGGTGCAAAATCCTCGGACTTCACTTCCCGTCGGCCCGCGCG
GCAAGCGCCGGAAGGCCGCCCCGCCCCTCATTGTGCGGCTCCTACTAAACGGAAGGGGCCGGGAGAGGCC
GCGTTCAGTCGGATCCCGGCAGCAGCTGCGGCGGCTCAGGTCTTCAGTTGCTCTTTCTGTCTCCCGGTAC
CGCGGCCGCCTCGAGTCTAGAGATATCTGCAGAATTCACCACCATGGCCTCAGGAGTGCAAGTAGCTGAT
GAAGTATGTCGCATTTTTTATGACATGAAAGTTCGTAAATGCTCCACACCAGAAGAAATCAAGAAAAGAA
AGAAGGCTGTCATTTTTTGTCTCAGTGCAGACAAAAAGTGCATCATTGTAGAAGAAGGCAAAGAGATCTT
GGTTGGAGATGTTGGTGTAACCATAACTGATCCTTTCAAGCATTTTGTGGGAATGCTTCCTGAAAAAGAT
TGTCGCTATGCTTTGTATGATGCAAGCTTTGAAACAAAAGAATCCAGAAAAGAAGAGTTGATGTTTTTTT
TGTGGGCACCAGAACTAGCACCTCTGAAAAGTAAAATGATCTATGCAAGCTCCAAGGATGCAATTAAAAA
GAAATTTCAAGGCATAAAACATGAATGTCAAGCAAATGGACCAGAAGATCTCAATCGGGCTTGTATTGCT
GAAAAGTTAGGTGGATCCTTAATTGTAGCCTTTGAAGGATGCCCTGTGTAGAGATATCGAATTCAAGCTT
GTCGACTCGAAGATCTGCCGTCATTTCCCTGGAGGGCAAGCCTTTGTGAGCCACCTCCAGCCCCCTGCCT
GGAGCATCTTAACAGCCCCAGACCTGCTCTTGGGTGTTGCAGGCTGCCCCTTTCCTGCCAGACCGGAGGG
GCTGGGGGGATCCCAGCAGGGGGAGGGCTATCCCTTCACCCCAGTTGCCAAACATCCCTCCCACCCCCTG
GACCGTCCTTCTCCCTCCATCCCTGACGGTTCTGGCCTTCCCAAACTGCTTTTGATCTTCTGATTCCTCT
TGGGTTGACGCAGACCAAGTCCCGTCCTAGGCACCCAGTTTGGGGGGAGCCTGTATTTTTTTTTTTAACG
ACACCCCTACTCCGTATCCCTCCCCATCCCATGCTGCCAACTTCTAACCACAATAGTGACTCTGTGCTTG
TCTGTTTAGTTCTGTGTGTAAATGAAATGTGGAAATGACCCTCCCTGCCCCAGCTGGCTGCCCTCCCCTT
TCCTTTGATCTTGACCACTCATGGAAGCAGGACCAGTAAGGGACCTTCAATTTAAAACAAAACAAAACAA
AAAAACAATAAAAAGGCTAATTAACAACATGGCTTTTGGGTTTGGGATTTTGGGGACCCTGTGGTGGGAG
ATGGATGGGTGGTTTCCCTGTGCTTCACCTCTAGTTCAGTCCCTAGTAAGCGGCATCTCCTTCTTGAGTT
GGGGTGCACTGTTCCAAGGCAGGGCAGTTGGGCTCAGATCTGGGCGTGGTTAAGGGTGGGAAAGAATATA
TAAGGTGGGGGTCTTATGTAGTTTTGTATCTGTTTTGCAGCAGCCGCCGCCGCCATGAGCACCAACTCGT
TTGATGGAAGCATTGTGAGCTCATATTTGACAACGCGCATGCCCCCATGGGCCGGGGTGCGTCAGAATGT
GATGGGCTCCAGCATTGATGGTCGCCCCGTCCTGCCCGCAAACTCTACTACCTTGACCTACGAGACCGTG
TCTGGAACGCCGTTGGAGACTGCAGCCTCCGCCGCCGCTTCAGCCGCTGCAGCCACCGCCCGCGGGATTG
TGACTGACTTTGCTTTCCTGAGCCCGCTTGCAAGCAGTGCAGCTTCCCGTTCATCCGCCCGCGATGACAA
GTTGACGGCTCTTTTGGCACAATTGGATTCTTTGACCCGGGAACTTAATGTCGTTTCTCAGCAGCTGTTG
GATCTGCGCCAGCAGGTTTCTGCCCTGAAGGCTTCCTCCCCTCCCAATGCGGTTTAAAACATAAATAAAA
AACCAGACTCTGTTTGGATTTGGATCAAGCAAGTGTCTTGCTGTCTTTATTTAGGGGTTTTGCGCGCGCG
GTAGGCCCGGGACCAGCGGTCTCGGTCGTTGAGGGTCCTGTGTATTTTTTCCAGGACGTGGTAAAGGTGA
CTCTGGATGTTCAGATACATGGGCATAAGCCCGTCTCTGGGGTGGAGGTAGCACCACTGCAGAGCTTCAT
GCTGCGGGGTGGTGTTGTAGATGATCCAGTCGTAGCAGGAGCGCTGGGCGTGGTGCCTAAAAATGTCTTT
CAGTAGCAAGCTGATTGCCAGGGGCAGGCCCTTGGTGTAAGTGTTTACAAAGCGGTTAAGCTGGGATGGG
TGCATACGTGGGGATATGAGATGCATCTTGGACTGTATTTTTAGGTTGGCTATGTTCCCAGCCATATCCC
TCCGGGGATTCATGTTGTGCAGAACCACCAGCACAGTGTATCCGGTGCACTTGGGAAATTTGTCATGTAG
CTTAGAAGGAAATGCGTGGAAGAACTTGGAGACGCCCTTGTGACCTCCAAGATTTTCCATGCATTCGTCC
ATAATGATGGCAATGGGCCCACGGGCGGCGGCCTGGGCGAAGATATTTCTGGGATCACTAACGTCATAGT
TGTGTTCCAGGATGAGATCGTCATAGGCCATTTTTACAAAGCGCGGGCGGAGGGTGCCAGACTGCGGTAT
AATGGTTCCATCCGGCCCAGGGGCGTAGTTACCCTCACAGATTTGCATTTCCCACGCTTTGAGTTCAGAT
GGGGGGATCATGTCTACCTGCGGGGCGATGAAGAAAACGGTTTCCGGGGTAGGGGAGATCAGCTGGGAAG
AAAGCAGGTTCCTGAGCAGCTGCGACTTACCGCAGCCGGTGGGCCCGTAAATCACACCTATTACCGGCTG
CAACTGGTAGTTAAGAGAGCTGCAGCTGCCGTCATCCCTGAGCAGGGGGGCCACTTCGTTAAGCATGTCC
CTGACTCGCATGTTTTCCCTGACCAAATCCGCCAGAAGGCGCTCGCCGCCCAGCGATAGCAGTTCTTGCA
AGGAAGCAAAGTTTTTCAACGGTTTGAGACCGTCCGCCGTAGGCATGCTTTTGAGCGTTTGACCAAGCAG
TTCCAGGCGGTCCCACAGCTCGGTCACCTGCTCTACGGCATCTCGATCCAGCATATCTCCTCGTTTCGCG
GGTTGGGGCGGCTTTCGCTGTACGGCAGTAGTCGGTGCTCGTCCAGACGGGCCAGGGTCATGTCTTTCCA
CGGGCGCAGGGTCCTCGTCAGCGTAGTCTGGGTCACGGTGAAGGGGTGCGCTCCGGGCTGCGCGCTGGCC
AGGGTGCGCTTGAGGCTGGTCCTGCTGGTGCTGAAGCGCTGCCGGTCTTCGCCCTGCGCGTCGGCCAGGT
AGCATTTGACCATGGTGTCATAGTCCAGCCCCTCCGCGGCGTGGCCCTTGGCGCGCAGCTTGCCCTTGGA
GGAGGCGCCGCACGAGGGGCAGTGCAGACTTTTGAGGGCGTAGAGCTTGGGCGCGAGAAATACCGATTCC
GGGGAGTAGGCATCCGCGCCGCAGGCCCCGCAGACGGTCTCGCATTCCACGAGCCAGGTGAGCTCTGGCC
GTTCGGGGTCAAAAACCAGGTTTCCCCCATGCTTTTTGATGCGTTTCTTACCTCTGGTTTCCATGAGCCG
GTGTCCACGCTCGGTGACGAAAAGGCTGTCCGTGTCCCCGTATACAGACTTGAGAGGGAGTTTAAACGAA
TTCAATAGCTTGTTGCATGGGCGGCGATATAAAATGCAAGGTGCTGCTCAAAAAATCAGGCAAAGCCTCG
CGCAAAAAAGAAAGCACATCGTAGTCATGCTCATGCAGATAAAGGCAGGTAAGCTCCGGAACCACCACAG
AAAAAGACACCATTTTTCTCTCAAACATGTCTGCGGGTTTCTGCATAAACACAAAATAAAATAACAAAAA
AACATTTAAACATTAGAAGCCTGTCTTACAACAGGAAAAACAACCCTTATAAGCATAAGACGGACTACGG
CCATGCCGGCGTGACCGTAAAAAAACTGGTCACCGTGATTAAAAAGCACCACCGACAGCTCCTCGGTCAT
GTCCGGAGTCATAATGTAAGACTCGGTAAACACATCAGGTTGATTCACATCGGTCAGTGCTAAAAAGCGA
CCGAAATAGCCCGGGGGAATACATACCCGCAGGCGTAGAGACAACATTACAGCCCCCATAGGAGGTATAA
CAAAATTAATAGGAGAGAAAAACACATAAACACCTGAAAAACCCTCCTGCCTAGGCAAAATAGCACCCTC
CCGCTCCAGAACAACATACAGCGCTTCCACAGCGGCAGCCATAACAGTCAGCCTTACCAGTAAAAAAGAA
AACCTATTAAAAAAACACCACTCGACACGGCACCAGCTCAATCAGTCACAGTGTAAAAAAGGGCCAAGTG
CAGAGCGAGTATATATAGGACTAAAAAATGACGTAACGGTTAAAGTCCACAAAAAACACCCAGAAAACCG
CACGCGAACCTACGCCCAGAAACGAAAGCCAAAAAACCCACAACTTCCTCAAATCGTCACTTCCGTTTTC
CCACGTTACGTCACTTCCCATTTTAAGAAAACTACAATTCCCAACACATACAAGTTACTCCGCCCTAAAA
CCTACGTCACCCGCCCCGTTCCCACGCCCCGCGCCACGTCACAAACTCCACCCCCTCATTATCATATTGG
CTTCAATCCAAAATAAGGTATATTATTGATGATGTTAATTAACATGCATGGATCCATATGCGGTGTGAAA
TACCGCACAGATGCGTAAGGAGAAAATACCGCATCAGGCGCTCTTCCGCTTCCTCGCTCACTGACTCGCT
GCGCTCGGTCGTTCGGCTGCGGCGAGCGGTATCAGCTCACTCAAAGGCGGTAATACGGTTATCCACAGAA
TCAGGGGATAACGCAGGAAAGAACATGTGAGCAAAAGGCCAGCAAAAGGCCAGGAACCGTAAAAAGGCCG
CGTTGCTGGCGTTTTTCCATAGGCTCCGCCCCCCTGACGAGCATCACAAAAATCGACGCTCAAGTCAGAG
GTGGCGAAACCCGACAGGACTATAAAGATACCAGGCGTTTCCCCCTGGAAGCTCCCTCGTGCGCTCTCCT
GTTCCGACCCTGCCGCTTACCGGATACCTGTCCGCCTTTCTCCCTTCGGGAAGCGTGGCGCTTTCTCATA
GCTCACGCTGTAGGTATCTCAGTTCGGTGTAGGTCGTTCGCTCCAAGCTGGGCTGTGTGCACGAACCCCC
CGTTCAGCCCGACCGCTGCGCCTTATCCGGTAACTATCGTCTTGAGTCCAACCCGGTAAGACACGACTTA
TCGCCACTGGCAGCAGCCACTGGTAACAGGATTAGCAGAGCGAGGTATGTAGGCGGTGCTACAGAGTTCT
TGAAGTGGTGGCCTAACTACGGCTACACTAGAAGGACAGTATTTGGTATCTGCGCTCTGCTGAAGCCAGT
TACCTTCGGAAAAAGAGTTGGTAGCTCTTGATCCGGCAAACAAACCACCGCTGGTAGCGGTGGTTTTTTT
GTTTGCAAGCAGCAGATTACGCGCAGAAAAAAAGGATCTCAAGAAGATCCTTTGATCTTTTCTACGGGGT
CTGACGCTCAGTGGAACGAAAACTCACGTTAAGGGATTTTGGTCATGAGATTATCAAAAAGGATCTTCAC
CTAGATCCTTTTAAATTAAAAATGAAGTTTTAAATCAATCTAAAGTATATATGAGTAAACTTGGTCTGAC
AGTTACCAATGCTTAATCAGTGAGGCACCTATCTCAGCGATCTGTCTATTTCGTTCATCCATAGTTGCCT
GACTCCCCGTCGTGTAGATAACTACGATACGGGAGGGCTTACCATCTGGCCCCAGTGCTGCAATGATACC
GCGAGACCCACGCTCACCGGCTCCAGATTTATCAGCAATAAACCAGCCAGCCGGAAGGGCCGAGCGCAGA
AGTGGTCCTGCAACTTTATCCGCCTCCATCCAGTCTATTAATTGTTGCCGGGAAGCTAGAGTAAGTAGTT
CGCCAGTTAATAGTTTGCGCAACGTTGTTGCCATTGCTGCAGCCATGAGATTATCAAAAAGGATCTTCAC
CTAGATCCTTTTCACGTAGAAAGCCAGTCCGCAGAAACGGTGCTGACCCCGGATGAATGTCAGCTACTGG
GCTATCTGGACAAGGGAAAACGCAAGCGCAAAGAGAAAGCAGGTAGCTTGCAGTGGGCTTACATGGCGAT
AGCTAGACTGGGCGGTTTTATGGACAGCAAGCGAACCGGAATTGCCAGCTGGGGCGCCCTCTGGTAAGGT
TGGGAAGCCCTGCAAAGTAAACTGGATGGCTTTCTTGCCGCCAAGGATCTGATGGCGCAGGGGATCAAGC
TCTGATCAAGAGACAGGATGAGGATCGTTTCGCATGATTGAACAAGATGGATTGCACGCAGGTTCTCCGG
CCGCTTGGGTGGAGAGGCTATTCGGCTATGACTGGGCACAACAGACAATCGGCTGCTCTGATGCCGCCGT
GTTCCGGCTGTCAGCGCAGGGGCGCCCGGTTCTTTTTGTCAAGACCGACCTGTCCGGTGCCCTGAATGAA
CTGCAAGACGAGGCAGCGCGGCTATCGTGGCTGGCCACGACGGGCGTTCCTTGCGCAGCTGTGCTCGACG
TTGTCACTGAAGCGGGAAGGGACTGGCTGCTATTGGGCGAAGTGCCGGGGCAGGATCTCCTGTCATCTCA
CCTTGCTCCTGCCGAGAAAGTATCCATCATGGCTGATGCAATGCGGCGGCTGCATACGCTTGATCCGGCT
ACCTGCCCATTCGACCACCAAGCGAAACATCGCATCGAGCGAGCACGTACTCGGATGGAAGCCGGTCTTG
TCGATCAGGATGATCTGGACGAAGAGCATCAGGGGCTCGCGCCAGCCGAACTGTTCGCCAGGCTCAAGGC
GAGCATGCCCGACGGCGAGGATCTCGTCGTGACCCATGGCGATGCCTGCTTGCCGAATATCATGGTGGAA
AATGGCCGCTTTTCTGGATTCATCGACTGTGGCCGGCTGGGTGTGGCGGACCGCTATCAGGACATAGCGT
TGGCTACCCGTGATATTGCTGAAGAGCTTGGCGGCGAATGGGCTGACCGCTTCCTCGTGCTTTACGGTAT
CGCCGCTCCCGATTCGCAGCGCATCGCCTTCTATCGCCTTCTTGACGAGTTCTTCTGAATTTTGTTAAAA
TTTTTGTTAAATCAGCTCATTTTTTAACCAATAGGCCGAAATCGGCAAAATCCCTTATAAATCAAAAGAA
TAGACCGAGATAGGGT
[37 nt withheld, positions 8767-8803]
AAAGAACGTGGACTCCAACGTCAAAGG
[49 nt withheld, positions 8831-8879]
T
[91 nt withheld, positions 8881-8971]
G
[124 nt withheld, positions 8973-9096]
CCATTCGCCATTCAGGATCGAATTAATTCTTAATTAA
